Addgene plasmid #220708: AiP1536 - pAAV-AiE2135m_3xC2-minBG-iCre-HGHpA
Purpose: AiE2135m_3xC2 is an optimized enhancer sequence, designed to induce cre-dependent recombination in specific populations of brain cells
Depositing lab: Allen Institute for Brain Science & Bosiljka Tasic. Depositing organization: Allen Institute. Publication: A suite of enhancer AAVs and transgenic mouse lines for genetic access to cortical cell types. Ben-Simon Y, Hooper M, Narayan S, Daigle TL, Dwivedi D, Way SW, Oster A, Stafford DA, Mich JK, Taormina MJ, Martinez RA, Opitz-Araya X, Roth JR, Alexander JR, Allen S, Amster A, Arbuckle J, Ayala A, Baker PM, Bakken TE, Barcelli T, Barta S, Bendrick J, Bertagnolli D, Bielstein C, Bishwakarma P, Bowlus J, Boyer G, Brouner K, Casian B, Casper T, Chakka AB, Chakrabarty R, Chance RK, Chavan S, Clark M, Colbert K, Collman F, Daniel S, Departee M, DiValentin P, Donadio N, Dotson N, Egdorf T, Fliss T, Gabitto M, Garcia J, Gary A, Gasperini M, Gloe J, Goldy J, Gore BB, Graybuck L, Greisman N, Haeseleer F, Halterman C, Haradon Z, Hastings SD, Helback O, Ho W, Hockemeyer D, Huang C, Huff S, Hunker A, Johansen N, Jones D, Juneau Z, Kalmbach B, Kannan M, Khem S, Kussick E, Kutsal R, Larsen R, Lee C, Lee AY, Leibly M, Lenz GH, Li S, Liang E, Lusk N, Madigan Z, Malloy J, Malone J, McCue R, Melchor J, Mollenkopf T, Moosman S, Morin E, Newman D, Ng L, Ngo K, Omstead V, Otto S, Oyama A, Pena N, Pham T, Phillips E, Pom CA, Potekhina L, Ransford S, Ray PL, Rette D, Reynoldson C, Rimorin C, Rocha D, Ruiz A, Sanchez REA, Sawyer L, Sedeno-Cortes A, Sevigny JP, Shapovalova N, Shepard N, Shulga L, Sigler AR, Siverts L, Soliman S, Somasundaram S, Staats B, Stewart K, Szelenyi E, Tieu M, Trader C, Tran A, van Velthoven CTJ, Walker M, Wang Y, Weed N, Wirthlin M, Wood T, Wynalda B, Yao Z, Zhou T, Ariza J, Dee N, Reding M, Ronellenfitch K, Mufti S, Sunkin SM, Smith KA, Esposito L, Waters J, Thyagarajan B, Yao S, Lein ES, Zeng H, Levi BP, Ngai J, Ting JT, Tasic B. Cell. 2025 May 16:S0092-8674(25)00513-6. doi: 10.1016/j.cell.2025.05.002. PubMed 40403729.
Backbone
  Vector backbone: pAAV2
  Vector type: AAV
Growth in bacteria
  Bacterial resistance: Ampicillin, 100 μg/mL
  Growth temperature: 37°C
  Growth strain: NEB Stable
  Copy number: High Copy
Gene/Insert
  Gene/Insert name: iCre
  Species: Synthetic
  Promoter: minBG
  Cloning method: Gibson Cloning
Terms and licenses: Academic/Nonprofit Terms; Industry Terms: Not Available to Industry
Depositor comments: 5' Cloning Site: MluI (not destroyed), 3' Cloning Site: SgrAI (not destroyed). Please visit https://doi.org/10.1101/2024.06.10.597244 for bioRxiv preprint.
How to cite: AiP1536 - pAAV-AiE2135m_3xC2-minBG-iCre-HGHpA was a gift from Allen Institute for Brain Science & Bosiljka Tasic (Addgene plasmid # 220708 ; http://n2t.net/addgene:220708 ; RRID:Addgene_220708)
