[The description below was written by a language model from this plasmid's Addgene catalogue record and pLannotate feature annotations shown in this document.]
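Description:
AiP1536 - pAAV-AiE2135m_3xC2-minBG-iCre-HGHpA is an AAV transfer plasmid built on a pAAV2 backbone and intended for packaging into recombinant adeno-associated virus for delivery to brain cells. In bacteria it is maintained as a high-copy plasmid through a ColE1/pUC-type origin and selected with ampicillin via the β-lactamase gene and its native promoter. An f1 phage origin and short remnants of pBR322 bom and rop sequences are also present in the backbone. The sequenced record is 5,225 nt. An intact AAV2 inverted terminal repeat is annotated downstream of the expression cassette, whereas the upstream ITR was detected only as two short fragments. This is common for these repetitive, structured elements in automated annotation, although the record does not establish the cause here.

Between the ITRs, the payload is an enhancer-driven recombinase cassette. AiE2135m_3xC2, described as an optimized enhancer sequence, sits upstream of the minimal beta-globin promoter (minBG). Neither element is called out in the feature table, but both presumably occupy the unannotated region preceding the coding sequence. A minimal promoter has little activity on its own, so expression depends on the enhancer, which confers cell-type selectivity. The cassette drives iCre, a synthetic codon-improved form of bacteriophage P1 Cre recombinase that catalyses recombination between loxP sites, and transcripts are terminated by the human growth hormone polyadenylation signal.

The stated purpose is to induce Cre-dependent recombination in specific populations of brain cells, as part of a collection of enhancer AAVs for genetic access to cortical cell types. The record does not state which cell population this enhancer targets. Such a vector would typically be combined with floxed or Cre-dependent reporter or effector alleles or viruses.
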