Features (pLannotate 1.2.2; 12 found; start..end, strand, type, name):
     12..39      +  repeat_region  AAV2 ITR (fragment): inverted terminal repeat of adeno-associated virus serotype 2 inverted
     68..95      +  repeat_region  AAV2 ITR (fragment): inverted terminal repeat of adeno-associated virus serotype 2 inverted
    924..1949    +  CDS            cre: RECR_BPP1 - Experimental evidence at protein level: Swiss-Prot protein existence level 1. Catalyzes site-specific recombination between two 34-base- pair LOXP sites. Its role is to maintain the phage genome as a monomeric unit-copy plasmid in the lysogenic state. From Escherichia phage P1 (Bacteriophage P1).
   1972..2448    +  polyA_signal   hGH poly(A) signal: human growth hormone polyadenylation signal
   2488..2628    +  repeat_region  AAV2 ITR: inverted terminal repeat of adeno-associated virus serotype 2 inverted
   2633..2684    -  misc_feature   bom (fragment): basis of mobility region from pBR322
   2703..3158    +  rep_origin     f1 ori (sequence partly withheld): f1 bacteriophage origin of replication; arrow indicates direction of (+) strand synthesis
   3159..3208    -  misc_feature   bom (fragment): basis of mobility region from pBR322
   3310..3345    -  CDS            rop (fragment): Rop protein, which maintains plasmids at low copy number; rop
   3440..3544    +  promoter       AmpR promoter: bla
   3545..4405    +  CDS            AmpR: β-lactamase; bla; confers resistance to ampicillin, carbenicillin, and related antibiotics
   4576..5164    +  rep_origin     ori: high-copy-number ColE1/pMB1/pBR322/pUC origin of replication
>Addgene plasmid #220708 | AiP1536 - pAAV-AiE2135m_3xC2-minBG-iCre-HGHpA | addgene full sequence | sequence record 465228 | Addgene NGS Result
CCTGCAGGCAGCTGCGCGCTCGCTCGCTCACTGAGGCCGCCCGGGCGTCGGGCGACCTTTGGTCGCCCGG
CCTCAGTGAGCGAGCGAGCGCGCAGAGAGGGAGTGGCCAACTCCATCACTAGGGGTTCCTGCGGCCGCAC
GCGTTCCAAGGCCCCCTTTCCTGCCAAACAAAGCCCCCAGCCACCCGACTGCCGCCCAACAGGCACCTGG
GGCCTCTGGGCCTGGGAATCAAAGCCTGTTTTGCAAAGGAGGCCCAGTGTTTGGAGAACACCCATCCCCT
GCTGCCCGGTCCTTCAAAGAACCGGCATTGTTCTGCGCTGAGAAGGCGCCTCTTGACGCGCTGGGCAGGG
TCGGCTTGACGCTGGTGGACCTCCAAGGCCCCCTTTCCTGCCAAACAAAGCCCCCAGCCACCCGACTGCC
GCCCAACAGGCACCTGGGGCCTCTGGGCCTGGGAATCAAAGCCTGTTTTGCAAAGGAGGCCCAGTGTTTG
GAGAACACCCATCCCCTGCTGCCCGGTCCTTCAAAGAACCGGCATTGTTCTGCGCTGAGAAGGCGCCTCT
TGACGCGCTGGGCAGGGTCGGCTTGACGCTGGTGGACCTCCAAGGCCCCCTTTCCTGCCAAACAAAGCCC
CCAGCCACCCGACTGCCGCCCAACAGGCACCTGGGGCCTCTGGGCCTGGGAATCAAAGCCTGTTTTGCAA
AGGAGGCCCAGTGTTTGGAGAACACCCATCCCCTGCTGCCCGGTCCTTCAAAGAACCGGCATTGTTCTGC
GCTGAGAAGGCGCCTCTTGACGCGCTGGGCAGGGTCGGCTTGACGCTGGTGGACCGAGCTCGGGCTGGGC
ATAAAAGTCAGGGCAGAGCCATCTATTGCTTACATTTGCTTCTGGGATCCGCCACCATGGTGCCCAAGAA
GAAGAGGAAAGTCTCCAACCTGCTGACTGTGCACCAAAACCTGCCTGCCCTCCCTGTGGATGCCACCTCT
GATGAAGTCAGGAAGAACCTGATGGACATGTTCAGGGACAGGCAGGCCTTCTCTGAACACACCTGGAAGA
TGCTCCTGTCTGTGTGCAGATCCTGGGCTGCCTGGTGCAAGCTGAACAACAGGAAATGGTTCCCTGCTGA
ACCTGAGGATGTGAGGGACTACCTCCTGTACCTGCAAGCCAGAGGCCTGGCTGTGAAGACCATCCAACAG
CACCTGGGCCAGCTCAACATGCTGCACAGGAGATCTGGCCTGCCTCGCCCTTCTGACTCCAATGCTGTGT
CCCTGGTGATGAGGAGAATCAGAAAGGAGAATGTGGATGCTGGGGAGAGAGCCAAGCAGGCCCTGGCCTT
TGAACGCACTGACTTTGACCAAGTCAGATCCCTGATGGAGAACTCTGACAGATGCCAGGACATCAGGAAC
CTGGCCTTCCTGGGCATTGCCTACAACACCCTGCTGCGCATTGCCGAAATTGCCAGAATCAGAGTGAAGG
ACATCTCCCGCACCGATGGTGGGAGAATGCTGATCCACATTGGCAGGACCAAGACCCTGGTGTCCACAGC
TGGTGTGGAGAAGGCCCTGTCCCTGGGGGTTACCAAGCTGGTGGAGAGATGGATCTCTGTGTCTGGTGTG
GCTGATGACCCCAACAACTACCTGTTCTGCCGGGTCAGAAAGAATGGTGTGGCTGCCCCTTCTGCCACCT
CCCAACTGTCCACCCGGGCCCTGGAAGGGATCTTTGAGGCCACCCACCGCCTGATCTATGGTGCCAAGGA
TGACTCTGGGCAGAGATACCTGGCCTGGTCTGGCCACTCTGCCAGAGTGGGTGCTGCCAGGGACATGGCC
AGGGCTGGTGTGTCCATCCCTGAAATCATGCAGGCTGGTGGCTGGACCAATGTGAACATTGTGATGAACT
ACATCAGAAACCTGGACTCTGAGACTGGGGCCATGGTGAGGCTGCTCGAGGATGGGGACTAAGGCTGCTC
GAGAGATCTACGGGTGGCATCCCTGTGACCCCTCCCCAGTGCCTCTCCTGGCCCTGGAAGTTGCCACTCC
AGTGCCCACCAGCCTTGTCCTAATAAAATTAAGTTGCATCATTTTGTCTGACTAGGTGTCCTTCTATAAT
ATTATGGGGTGGAGGGGGGTGGTATGGAGCAAGGGGCAAGTTGGGAAGACAACCTGTAGGGCCTGCGGGG
TCTATTGGGAACCAAGCTGGAGTGCAGTGGCACAATCTTGGCTCACTGCAATCTCCGCCTCCTGGGTTCA
AGCGATTCTCCTGCCTCAGCCTCCCGAGTTGTTGGGATTCCAGGCATGCATGACCAGGCTCAGCTAATTT
TTGTTTTTTTGGTAGAGACGGGGTTTCACCATATTGGCCAGGCTGGTCTCCAACTCCTAATCTCAGGTGA
TCTACCCACCTTGGCCTCCCAAATTGCTGGGATTACAGGCGTGAACCACTGCTCCCTTCCCTGTCCTTCT
GATTTTGTAGGTAACCACGTGCGGACCGAGCGGCCGCAGGAACCCCTAGTGATGGAGTTGGCCACTCCCT
CTCTGCGCGCTCGCTCGCTCACTGAGGCCGGGCGACCAAAGGTCGCCCGACGCCCGGGCTTTGCCCGGGC
GGCCTCAGTGAGCGAGCGAGCGCGCAGCTGCCTGCAGGGGCGCCTGATGCGGTATTTTCTCCTTACGCAT
CTGTGCGGTATTTCACACCGCATA
[95 nt withheld, positions 2685-2779]
T
[46 nt withheld, positions 2781-2826]
C
[141 nt withheld, positions 2828-2968]
CCTTTGACGTTGGAGTCCACGTTCTTT
[37 nt withheld, positions 2996-3032]
ACTCTATCTCGGGCTATTCTTTTGATTTATAAGGGATTTTGCCGATTTCGGTCTATTGGTTAAAAAATGA
GCTGATTTAACAAAAATTTAACGCGAATTTTAACAAAATATTAACGTTTACAATTTTATGGTGCACTCTC
AGTACAATCTGCTCTGATGCCGCATAGTTAAGCCAGCCCCGACACCCGCCAACACCCGCTGACGCGCCCT
GACGGGCTTGTCTGCTCCCGGCATCCGCTTACAGACAAGCTGTGACCGTCTCCGGGAGCTGCATGTGTCA
GAGGTTTTCACCGTCATCACCGAAACGCGCGAGACGAAAGGGCCTCGTGATACGCCTATTTTTATAGGTT
AATGTCATGATAATAATGGTTTCTTAGACGTCAGGTGGCACTTTTCGGGGAAATGTGCGCGGAACCCCTA
TTTGTTTATTTTTCTAAATACATTCAAATATGTATCCGCTCATGAGACAATAACCCTGATAAATGCTTCA
ATAATATTGAAAAAGGAAGAGTATGAGTATTCAACATTTCCGTGTCGCCCTTATTCCCTTTTTTGCGGCA
TTTTGCCTTCCTGTTTTTGCTCACCCAGAAACGCTGGTGAAAGTAAAAGATGCTGAAGATCAGTTGGGTG
CACGAGTGGGTTACATCGAACTGGATCTCAACAGCGGTAAGATCCTTGAGAGTTTTCGCCCCGAAGAACG
TTTTCCAATGATGAGCACTTTTAAAGTTCTGCTATGTGGCGCGGTATTATCCCGTATTGACGCCGGGCAA
GAGCAACTCGGTCGCCGCATACACTATTCTCAGAATGACTTGGTTGAGTACTCACCAGTCACAGAAAAGC
ATCTTACGGATGGCATGACAGTAAGAGAATTATGCAGTGCTGCCATAACCATGAGTGATAACACTGCGGC
CAACTTACTTCTGACAACGATCGGAGGACCGAAGGAGCTAACCGCTTTTTTGCACAACATGGGGGATCAT
GTAACTCGCCTTGATCGTTGGGAACCGGAGCTGAATGAAGCCATACCAAACGACGAGCGTGACACCACGA
TGCCTGTAGCAATGGCAACAACGTTGCGCAAACTATTAACTGGCGAACTACTTACTCTAGCTTCCCGGCA
ACAATTAATAGACTGGATGGAGGCGGATAAAGTTGCAGGACCACTTCTGCGCTCGGCCCTTCCGGCTGGC
TGGTTTATTGCTGATAAATCTGGAGCCGGTGAGCGTGGGTCTCGCGGTATCATTGCAGCACTGGGGCCAG
ATGGTAAGCCCTCCCGTATCGTAGTTATCTACACGACGGGGAGTCAGGCAACTATGGATGAACGAAATAG
ACAGATCGCTGAGATAGGTGCCTCACTGATTAAGCATTGGTAACTGTCAGACCAAGTTTACTCATATATA
CTTTAGATTGATTTAAAACTTCATTTTTAATTTAAAAGGATCTAGGTGAAGATCCTTTTTGATAATCTCA
TGACCAAAATCCCTTAACGTGAGTTTTCGTTCCACTGAGCGTCAGACCCCGTAGAAAAGATCAAAGGATC
TTCTTGAGATCCTTTTTTTCTGCGCGTAATCTGCTGCTTGCAAACAAAAAAACCACCGCTACCAGCGGTG
GTTTGTTTGCCGGATCAAGAGCTACCAACTCTTTTTCCGAAGGTAACTGGCTTCAGCAGAGCGCAGATAC
CAAATACTGTTCTTCTAGTGTAGCCGTAGTTAGGCCACCACTTCAAGAACTCTGTAGCACCGCCTACATA
CCTCGCTCTGCTAATCCTGTTACCAGTGGCTGCTGCCAGTGGCGATAAGTCGTGTCTTACCGGGTTGGAC
TCAAGACGATAGTTACCGGATAAGGCGCAGCGGTCGGGCTGAACGGGGGGTTCGTGCACACAGCCCAGCT
TGGAGCGAACGACCTACACCGAACTGAGATACCTACAGCGTGAGCTATGAGAAAGCGCCACGCTTCCCGA
AGGGAGAAAGGCGGACAGGTATCCGGTAAGCGGCAGGGTCGGAACAGGAGAGCGCACGAGGGAGCTTCCA
GGGGGAAACGCCTGGTATCTTTATAGTCCTGTCGGGTTTCGCCACCTCTGACTTGAGCGTCGATTTTTGT
GATGCTCGTCAGGGGGGCGGAGCCTATGGAAAAACGCCAGCAACGCGGCCTTTTTACGGTTCCTGGCCTT
TTGCTGGCCTTTTGCTCACATGT
